Addgene plasmid #65441: pOPINB-OTUB1*
Purpose: Expresses activated OTUB1 in E. coli
Depositing lab: David Komander. Depositing organization: MRC Laboratory of Molecular Biology. Publication: Assembly and specific recognition of k29- and k33-linked polyubiquitin. Michel MA, Elliott PR, Swatek KN, Simicek M, Pruneda JN, Wagstaff JL, Freund SM, Komander D. Mol Cell. 2015 Apr 2;58(1):95-109. doi: 10.1016/j.molcel.2015.01.042. Epub 2015 Mar 5. PubMed 25752577.
Backbone
  Vector backbone: pOPINB
  Backbone manufacturer: OPPF-UK
  Backbone size w/o insert (bp): 5531
  Total vector size (bp): 6836
  Vector type: Bacterial Expression
Growth in bacteria
  Bacterial resistance: Kanamycin, 50 μg/mL
  Growth temperature: 37°C
  Growth strain: DH5alpha
  Copy number: Unknown
Gene/Insert 1
  Gene/Insert name: UbcH5b
  Species: H. sapiens (human)
  Mutation: Active site cysteine mutated to alanine
  Entrez Gene: UBE2D2 (a.k.a. E2(17)KB2, PUBC1, UBC4, UBC4/5, UBCH4, UBCH5B)
  Promoter: T7
  Tag / fusion protein: His-3C (N terminal on backbone)
  Cloning method: Ligation Independent Cloning
  Sequencing primers: 5′ T7 promoter; 3′ T7 terminator
Gene/Insert 2
  Gene/Insert name: otubain-1
  Entrez Gene: OTUB1 (a.k.a. HSPC263, OTB1, OTU1)
  Cloning method: Ligation Independent Cloning
  Sequencing primers: 5′ T7 promoter; 3′ T7 terminator
Terms and licenses: Academic/Nonprofit Terms; Industry Terms: Not Available to Industry
How to cite: pOPINB-OTUB1* was a gift from David Komander (Addgene plasmid # 65441 ; http://n2t.net/addgene:65441 ; RRID:Addgene_65441)
