[The description below was written by a language model from this plasmid's Addgene catalogue record.]
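Description:
pOPINB-OTUB1* is a bacterial expression plasmid built on the pOPINB backbone (OPPF-UK) for producing an "activated" form of the human deubiquitinase OTUB1 in E. coli. The full construct is listed at 6836 bp, of which 5531 bp is backbone. It is selected with kanamycin. The record gives no feature table and lists copy number as unknown, so the origin of replication is not stated.

The payload consists of two inserts introduced by ligation-independent cloning: human UbcH5b (UBE2D2), a ubiquitin-conjugating E2 enzyme carrying an active-site cysteine-to-alanine mutation, and otubain-1 (OTUB1). Expression is driven by a T7 promoter, so production requires a host supplying T7 RNA polymerase, and the use of a T7 terminator sequencing primer indicates the cassette ends in a T7 terminator. The backbone contributes an N-terminal His tag followed by a 3C protease cleavage site, which allows metal-affinity purification and subsequent removal of the tag. The tag is recorded against the UbcH5b insert, suggesting that UbcH5b sits at the N-terminal end. However, the record does not state explicitly whether the two proteins are made as a single fusion or what linker, if any, joins them. The cysteine-to-alanine change removes the residue that would otherwise carry ubiquitin, so the E2 is catalytically inactive. Given the "activated OTUB1" purpose, it presumably serves as a binding partner that stimulates OTUB1 rather than as an enzyme.

The associated publication concerns the assembly and recognition of K29- and K33-linked polyubiquitin, so the purified protein is most likely a linkage-specific deubiquitinase reagent for in vitro ubiquitin chain work. The catalogue entry itself states only the expression purpose.
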