>Addgene plasmid #65441 | pOPINB-OTUB1* | depositor partial sequence | sequence record 110937 | gene product
ATGGGCAGCAGCCATCATCATCATCATCACAGCAGCGGTCTGGAAGTTCTGTTTCAGGGCCCGATGGCTC
TGAAGAGAATCCACAAGGAATTGAATGATCTGGCACGGGACCCTCCAGCACAGTGTTCAGCAGGTCCTGT
TGGAGATGATATGTTCCATTGGCAAGCTACAATAATGGGGCCAAATGACAGTCCCTATCAGGGTGGAGTA
TTTTTCTTGACAATTCATTTCCCAACAGATTACCCCTTCAAACCACCTAAGGTTGCATTTACAACAAGAA
TTTATCATCCAAATATTAACAGTAATGGCAGCATTGCTCTTGATATTCTACGATCACAGTGGTCTCCAGC
ACTAACTATTTCAAAAGTACTCTTGTCCATCTGTTCTCTGTTGTGTGATCCCAATCCAGATGATCCTTTA
GTGCCTGAGATTGCTCGGATCTACAAAACAGATAGAGAAAAGTACAACAGAATAGCTCGGGAATGGACTC
AGAAGTATGCGATGGGCGGCAGCAGCGGCGGCAGCAGCGGCGGCAGCGACTCCGAAGGTGTTAACTGTCT
GGCCTATGATGAAGCCATCATGGCTCAGCAGGACCGAATTCAGCAAGAGATTGCTGTGCAGAACCCTCTG
GTGTCAGAGCGGCTGGAGCTCTCGGTCCTATACAAGGAGTATGCTGAAGATGACAACATCTATCAACAGA
AGATCAAGGACCTCCACAAAAAGTACTCGTACATCCGCAAGACCAGGCCTGACGGCAACTGTTTCTATCG
GGCTTTCGGATTCTCCCACTTGGAGGCACTGCTGGATGACAGCAAGGAGTTGCAGCGGTTCAAGGCTGTG
TCTGCCAAGAGCAAGGAAGACCTGGTGTCCCAGGGCTTCACTGAATTCACAATTGAGGATTTCCACAACA
CGTTCATGGACCTGATTGAGCAGGTGGAGAAGCAGACCTCTGTCGCCGACCTGCTGGCCTCCTTCAATGA
CCAGAGCACCTCCGACTACCTTGTGGTCTACCTGCGGCTGCTCACCTCGGGCTACCTGCAGCGCGAGAGC
AAGTTCTTCGAGCACTTCATCGAGGGTGGACGGACTGTCAAGGAGTTCTGCCAGCAGGAGGTGGAGCCCA
TGTGCAAGGAGAGCGACCACATCCACATCATTGCGCTGGCCCAGGCCCTCAGCGTGTCCATCCAGGTGGA
GTACATGGACCGCGGCGAGGGCGGCACCACCAATCCGCACATCTTCCCTGAGGGCTCCGAGCCCAAGGTC
TACCTTCTCTACCGGCCTGGACACTACGATATCCTCTACAAATAA
