>Addgene plasmid #65441 | pOPINB-OTUB1* | addgene partial sequence | sequence record 118781 | T7term 5'-GCTAGTTATTGCTCAGCGG-3'
AGCAGCCGGATCTCAGTGGTGGTGGTGGTGGTGTTTAAATGGTCTAGAAAGCTTTATTTGTAGAGGATAT
CGTAGTGTCCAGGCCGGTAGAGAAGGTAGACCTTGGGCTCGGAGCCCTCAGGGAAGATGTGCGGATTGGT
GGTGCCGCCCTCGCCGCGGTCCATGTACTCCACCTGGATGGACACGCTGAGGGCCTGGGCCAGCGCAATG
ATGTGGATGTGGTCGCTCTCCTTGCACATGGGCTCCACCTCCTGCTGGCAGAACTCCTTGACAGTCCGTC
CACCCTCGATGAAGTGCTCGAAGAACTTGCTCTCGCGCTGCAGGTAGCCCGAGGTGAGCAGCCGCAGGTA
GACCACAAGGTAGTCGGAGGTGCTCTGGTCATTGAAGGAGGCCAGCAGGTCGGCGACAGAGGTCTGCTTC
TCCACCTGCTCAATCAGGTCCATGAACGTGTTGTGGAAATCCTCAATTGTGAATTCAGTGAAGCCCTGGG
ACACCAGGTCTTCCTTGCTCTTGGCAGACACAGCCTTGAACCGCTGCAACTCCTTGCTGTCATCCAGCAG
TGCCTCCAAGTGGGAGAATCCGAAAGCCCGATAGAAACAGTTGCCGTCAGGCCTGGTCTTGCGGATGTAC
GAGTACTTTTTGTGGAGGTCCTTGATCTTCTGTTGATAGATGTTGTCATCTTCAGCATACTCCTTGTATA
GGACCGAGAGCTCCAGCCGCTCTGACACCAGAGGGTTCTGCACAGCAATCTCTTGCTG
