>Addgene plasmid #65441 | pOPINB-OTUB1* | addgene partial sequence | sequence record 118856 | T7 5'-TAATACGACTCACTATAGGG-3'
TTTTGTTTAACTTTAAGAAGGAGATATACCATGGGCAGCAGCCATCATCATCATCATCACAGCAGCGGTC
TGGAAGTTCTGTTTCAGGGCCCGATGGCTCTGAAGAGAATCCACAAGGAATTGAATGATCTGGCACGGGA
CCCTCCAGCACAGTGTTCAGCAGGTCCTGTTGGAGATGATATGTTCCATTGGCAAGCTACAATAATGGGG
CCAAATGACAGTCCCTATCAGGGTGGAGTATTTTTCTTGACAATTCATTTCCCAACAGATTACCCCTTCA
AACCACCTAAGGTTGCATTTACAACAAGAATTTATCATCCAAATATTAACAGTAATGGCAGCATTGCTCT
TGATATTCTACGATCACAGTGGTCTCCAGCACTAACTATTTCAAAAGTACTCTTGTCCATCTGTTCTCTG
TTGTGTGATCCCAATCCAGATGATCCTTTAGTGCCTGAGATTGCTCGGATCTACAAAACAGATAGAGAAA
AGTACAACAGAATAGCTCGGGAATGGACTCAGAAGTATGCGATGGGCGGCAGCAGCGGCGGCAGCAGCGG
CGGCAGCGACTCCGAAGGTGTTAACTGTCTGGCCTATGATGAAGCCATCATGGCTCAGCAGGACCGAATT
CAGCAAGAGATTGCTGTGCAGAACCCTCTGGTGTCAGAGCGGCTGGAGCTCTCGGTCCTATACAAGGAGT
ATGCTGAAGATGACAACATCTATCAACAGAAGATCAAGGACCTCCAC
